Addgene plasmid #40807: pMCL-HA-MAPKK1-G1C [delta(44-51)/S218E/S222D]
Depositing lab: Natalie Ahn. Depositing organization: University of Colorado, Boulder. Publication: Megakaryocytic differentiation induced by constitutive activation of mitogen-activated protein kinase kinase. Whalen AM, Galasinski SC, Shapiro PS, Nahreini TS, Ahn NG. Mol Cell Biol. 1997 Apr;17(4):1947-58. PubMed 9121442.
Backbone
  Vector backbone: pCEP4
  Backbone manufacturer: Invitrogen
  Backbone size w/o insert (bp): 10200
  Total vector size (bp): 11700
  Modifications to backbone: See attached map & info
  Vector type: Mammalian Expression
  Selectable markers: Hygromycin
Growth in bacteria
  Bacterial resistance: Ampicillin, 100 μg/mL
  Growth temperature: 37°C
  Growth strain: XL1 Blue
  Copy number: Unknown
Gene/Insert
  Gene/Insert name: MAP2K1 (alt name: MKK1)
  Species: H. sapiens (human)
  Insert size (bp): 1500
  Mutation: delta(44-51), S218E, S222D
  GenBank ID: NM_002755
  Entrez Gene: MAP2K1 (a.k.a. CFC3, MAPKK1, MEK1, MEL, MKK1, PRKMK1)
  Promoter: CMV
  Tag / fusion protein: HA (N terminal on backbone)
  Cloning method: Restriction Enzyme; 5′ cloning site BamHI (not destroyed); 3′ cloning site HindIII (not destroyed)
  Sequencing primers: 5′ CMV
Terms and licenses: Academic/Nonprofit Terms; Industry Terms: Not Available to Industry
How to cite: pMCL-HA-MAPKK1-G1C [delta(44-51)/S218E/S222D] was a gift from Natalie Ahn (Addgene plasmid # 40807 ; http://n2t.net/addgene:40807 ; RRID:Addgene_40807)
