[The description below was written by a language model from this plasmid's Addgene catalogue record.]
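Description:
pMCL-HA-MAPKK1-G1C [delta(44-51)/S218E/S222D] is a mammalian expression plasmid of about 11.7 kb built on a modified pCEP4 backbone (roughly 10.2 kb without insert). It is propagated in E. coli under ampicillin selection, and transfected mammalian cells can be selected with hygromycin. pCEP4 is generally known as an episomal vector carrying Epstein-Barr virus oriP and EBNA-1 for extrachromosomal maintenance in primate cells. However, the record only notes that the backbone was modified, referring to an external map, and it provides no feature table. Whether those elements are retained here therefore cannot be confirmed from the available information.

The payload is a roughly 1.5 kb human MAP2K1 (MEK1/MKK1) coding sequence cloned between BamHI and HindIII sites, both preserved, and expressed from the CMV promoter. An HA epitope tag supplied by the backbone is fused to the N terminus, allowing detection or immunoprecipitation of the exogenous protein. The insert carries three changes: deletion of residues 44–51 in the N-terminal region, and the substitutions S218E and S222D. These substitutions place acidic, phosphomimetic residues at the two activation-loop serines that are normally phosphorylated by upstream kinases. Combined, these mutations are intended to produce a constitutively active kinase that signals to ERK without upstream stimulation. The associated publication concerns megakaryocytic differentiation induced by constitutive MAP kinase kinase activation. This is consistent with use of the construct for stable or sustained expression of active MEK1, in order to study the downstream consequences of MAPK pathway activation in mammalian cells.
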