>Addgene plasmid #40807 | pMCL-HA-MAPKK1-G1C [delta(44-51)/S218E/S222D] | addgene partial sequence | sequence record 54551 | CMV-F 5'-CGCAAATGGGCGGTAGGCGTG-3'
ACCGTCAGATCTCTAGAAGCTGGGTACCACGCGTCATATGGCTTACCCATACGATGTTCCAGATTACGCT
AGCCTGGGATCCGGCGGAGTTGGAAGCGCGTTACCCGGGTCCAAAATGCCCAAGAAGAAGCCGACGCCCA
TCCAGCTGAACCCGGCCCCCGACGGCTCTGCAGTTAACGGGACCAGCTCTGCGGAGACCAACTTGGAGGC
CTTGCAGAAGAAGCTGGAGGAGCTAGAGCTTGATGCCTTTCTTACCCAGAAGCAGAAGGTGGGAGAACTG
AAGGATGACGACTTTGAGAAGATCAGTGAGCTGGGGGCTGGCAATGGCGGTGTGGTGTTCAAGGTCTCCC
ACAAGCCTTCTGGCCTGGTCATGGCCAGAAAGCTAATTCATCTGGAGATCAAACCCGCAATCCGGAACCA
GATCATAAGGGAGCTGCAGGTTCTGCATGAGTGCAACTCTCCGTACATCGTGGGCTTCTATGGTGCGTTC
TACAGCGATGGCGAGATCAGTATCTGCATGGAGCACATGGATGGAGGTTCTCTGGATCAAGTCCTGAAGA
AAGCTGGAAGAATTCCTGAACAAATTTTAGGAAAAGTTAGCATTGCTGTAATAAAAGGCCTGACATATCT
GAGGGAGAAGCACAAGATCATGCACAGAGATGTCAAGCCCTCCAACATCCTAGTCAACTCCCGTGGGGAG
ATCAAGCTCTGTGACTTTGGGGTCAGCGGGCAGCTCATCGACGAGATGGCCAACGACTTCGTGGGCACAA
GGTCCTACATGTCGCCAGAA
